Addgene plasmid #123220: pCEP4-ZM197M-gp160-754*
Purpose: Mammalian expression plasmid for Env from the ZM197M HIV-1 isolate; C-terminal truncation
Depositing lab: Erik Procko. Depositing organization: University of Illinois at Urbana-Champaign. Publication: Conformational engineering of HIV-1 Env based on mutational tolerance in the CD4 and PG16 bound states. Heredia JD, Park J, Choi H, Gill KS, Procko E. J Virol. 2019 Mar 20. pii: JVI.00219-19. doi: 10.1128/JVI.00219-19. PubMed 30894475.
Backbone
  Vector backbone: pCEP4
  Backbone manufacturer: Invitrogen
  Backbone size w/o insert (bp): 10393
  Total vector size (bp): 12469
  Vector type: Mammalian Expression
  Selectable markers: Hygromycin
Growth in bacteria
  Bacterial resistance: Ampicillin, 100 μg/mL
  Growth temperature: 37°C
  Growth strain: DH5alpha
  Copy number: High Copy
Gene/Insert
  Gene/Insert name: HIV-1 (ZM197M) Env (alt names: gp160; Env)
  Species: Human immunodeficiency virus 1
  Insert size (bp): 2298
  Mutation: Codon-optimized synthetic gene; Premature stop codon at position 754
  GenBank ID: ABD49673.1
  Promoter: CMV
  Tag / fusion protein: CD5 leader peptide (N terminal on insert)
  Cloning method: Restriction Enzyme; 5′ cloning site NheI (not destroyed); 3′ cloning site XhoI (not destroyed)
  Sequencing primers: 5′ CMV_fwd; 3′ EBV_rev
Terms and licenses: Academic/Nonprofit Terms; Industry Terms: Not Available to Industry
How to cite: pCEP4-ZM197M-gp160-754* was a gift from Erik Procko (Addgene plasmid # 123220 ; http://n2t.net/addgene:123220 ; RRID:Addgene_123220)
