[The description below was written by a language model from this plasmid's Addgene catalogue record and pLannotate feature annotations shown in this document.]
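Description:
pCEP4-ZM197M-gp160-754* is a mammalian expression plasmid built on the Invitrogen pCEP4 episomal backbone, about 12.5 kb in total, carrying a synthetic gene for the envelope glycoprotein (Env, gp160) of the HIV-1 isolate ZM197M. In bacteria it is maintained through a high-copy ColE1/pUC-type origin and selected with ampicillin via the β-lactamase gene. In mammalian cells, the Epstein-Barr virus oriP origin together with the EBNA1 coding sequence allows the plasmid to replicate and persist as an extrachromosomal episome in permissive primate cells. A hygromycin B phosphotransferase cassette, driven by a herpes simplex virus thymidine kinase promoter and ended by the TK polyadenylation signal, allows selection of cells that retain it.

The roughly 2.3 kb insert was cloned between NheI and XhoI sites, both preserved, downstream of the human cytomegalovirus immediate early enhancer and promoter and upstream of an SV40 polyadenylation signal. The Env open reading frame is codon-optimized, carries an N-terminal CD5 leader peptide as its listed fusion, which would direct the protein into the secretory pathway, and contains a premature stop codon at position 754 that truncates the C-terminus of the protein. The annotated env coding feature covers most of the insert. Several short fragments annotated as herpesvirus, tetracycline-resistance, rop or large T antigen sequences are most likely backbone remnants rather than functional parts. The record gives the purpose as mammalian expression of C-terminally truncated ZM197M Env, and the associated publication concerns conformational engineering of Env based on mutational tolerance in the CD4- and PG16-bound states.
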