Features (pLannotate 1.2.2; 22 found; start..end, strand, type, name):
     46..2292    +  CDS            env (fragment): ENV_HV1Y2 - Experimental evidence at protein level: Swiss-Prot protein existence level 1. [Transmembrane protein gp41]: Acts as a class I viral fusion protein. Under the current model, the protein has at least 3 conformational states: pre-fusion native state, pre-hairpin intermediate state, and post-fusion hairpin state. During fusion of viral and target intracellular membranes, the coiled coil regions (heptad repeats) assume a trimer-of-hairpins structure, positioning the fusion peptide in close proximity to the C-terminal region of the ectodomain. The formation of this structure appears to d
   2318..2452    -  polyA_signal   SV40 poly(A) signal: SV40 polyadenylation signal
   2475..2558    -  CDS            large T antigen (fragment): large T antigen from SV40 (simian virus 40)
   2561..2601    +  CDS            rop (fragment): Rop protein, which maintains plasmids at low copy number; rop
   2713..2731    -  misc_feature   MCS (fragment): pUC18/19 multiple cloning site
   3177..4966    -  rep_origin     oriP: Epstein-Barr virus oriP replication origin (Yates et al., 2000)
   4967..5185    -  CDS            gL (fragment): GL_EBVB9 - Experimental evidence at protein level: Swiss-Prot protein existence level 1. The heterodimer glycoprotein H-glycoprotein L is required for the fusion of viral and plasma membranes leading to virus entry into the host cell. Acts as a functional inhibitor of gH and maintains gH in an inhibited form. Upon binding to host integrins, gL dissociates from gH leading to activation of the viral fusion glycoproteins gB and gH. Fusion of EBV with B-lymphocytes requires the additional receptor- binding protein gp42, which forms a complex with gH/gL. The heterodimer gH/gL targets also host EPHA
   5268..7193    -  CDS            EBNA1: Epstein-Barr nuclear antigen 1, also known as EBNA-1 crucial for latent viral infection, and for episomal amplification of vectors containing the oriP origin (Okita et al., 2013)
   7231..7575    -  CDS            BRRF2_EBVB9 (fragment): Protein inferred from homology: Swiss-Prot protein existence level 3. From Epstein-Barr virus (strain B95-8) (HHV-4) (Human herpesvirus 4).
   7578..7601    -  promoter       tet promoter (fragment): E. coli promoter for tetracycline efflux protein gene
   7714..7818    +  promoter       AmpR promoter: bla
   7819..8679    +  CDS            AmpR: β-lactamase; bla; confers resistance to ampicillin, carbenicillin, and related antibiotics
   8850..9438    +  rep_origin     ori: high-copy-number ColE1/pMB1/pBR322/pUC origin of replication
   9484..9642    -  CDS            TcR (fragment): tetracycline efflux protein; tet; confers resistance to tetracycline
   9763..9963    -  CDS            MDV035 (fragment): UL24_GAHVM - Protein inferred from homology: Swiss-Prot protein existence level 3. May play a role in the dispersal of host nucleolin from the nucleolus throughout the nucleus leading to a decrease in ribosome biogenesis. From Gallid herpesvirus 2 (strain Chicken/Md5/ATCC VR-987) (GaHV-2) (Marek's disease herpesvirus type 1).
   9952..10014   +  promoter       Mini-TK promoter: minimal herpes simplex virus (HSV) thymidine kinase promoter
  10057..11094   +  CDS            HygR: hygromycin B phosphotransferase confers resistance to hygromycin
  11136..11184   +  polyA_signal   HSV TK poly(A) signal: herpes simplex virus thymidine kinase polyadenylation signal (Cole and Stacy, 1985)
  11384..11608   +  CDS            gH (fragment): GH_HHV11 - Experimental evidence at protein level: Swiss-Prot protein existence level 1. The heterodimer glycoprotein H-glycoprotein L is required for the fusion of viral and plasma membranes leading to virus entry into the host cell. Following initial binding to host receptor, membrane fusion is mediated by the fusion machinery composed of gB and the heterodimer gH/gL. May also be involved in the fusion between the virion envelope and the outer nuclear membrane during virion morphogenesis. From Human herpesvirus 1 (strain 17) (HHV-1) (Human herpes simplex virus 1).
  11639..11664   -  CDS            bla(M) (fragment): β-lactamase lacking the signal sequence; bla(M); allows cytosolic expression of β-lactamase
  11838..12217   +  enhancer       CMV enhancer: human cytomegalovirus immediate early enhancer
  12219..12418   +  promoter       CMV promoter: human cytomegalovirus (CMV) immediate early promoter
>Addgene plasmid #123220 | pCEP4-ZM197M-gp160-754* | depositor full sequence | sequence record 235164 | pCEP4-ZM197M-gp160-754* sequence 12469 bps
GCCACCATGCCCATGGGGAGTCTCCAACCGCTGGCAACGCTGTATCTTCTCGGTATGTTGGTGGCGTCAG
TCTTGGCGGAACAACTGTGGGTTACGGTGTATTACGGTGTTCCGGTGTGGAAAGAGGCTAAAGCAACTCT
CTTCTGCGCCAGCGATGCGAAAGCCTACGAAAAAGAAGTACATAACGTGTGGGCCACCCATGCTTGCGTA
CCCACAGATCCGAATCCCCAAGAGATACCCTTGGGTAACGTGACGGAAAATTTCAATATGTGGAAGAACG
ACATGGCAGACCAAATGCACGAAGACATAATTAGTTTGTGGGACCAAAGCTTGAAACCATGCGTCAAACT
GACCCCATTGTGCGTGACTCTGAATTGCAGCGACGCTACAAGTAATACGACAAAGAATGCGACTAACACA
AACACGACTTCAACAGACAACCGAAATGCGACAAGTAACGATACCGAAATGAAAGGGGAAATTAAAGATT
GTACCTTTAATATCACAACTGAAGTCCGAGACAGAAAGACTAAGCAACGCGCACTGTTCTATAAACTTGA
TGTGGTCCCTCTGGAGGAGGAGAAAAACTCCAGCTCTAAAAACAGCTCTTACAAAGAGTACCGATTGATT
AGCTGCAACACGAGCACAATTACCCAAGCCTGTCCAAAAGTGTCTTTTGACCCAATTCCGATCCACTACT
GCGCTCCAGCAGGCTATGCGATACTTAAATGTAACAATAAAACATTCAACGGTACCGGACCATGTCATAA
CGTCAGTACGGTTCAGTGCACGCACGGGATAAAACCAGTTGTATCTACACAACTGCTTCTTAACGGTTCT
CTTGCCGAGGAGGAAATCATCATACGGTCTGAGAACCTGACTGACAACACTAAAACAATTATAGTGCATT
TGAACGAGTCAGTCGAGATTGAATGCGTTAGGCCCAATAATAACACGAGGAAAAGCGTCAGAATCGGTCC
CGGGCAAACTTTCTTCGCTACAGGGGAAATCATAGGTGACATTCGCCAGGCGCATTGCGATCTTTCAAAG
TCTAATTGGACCACGACGCTTAAAAGGATTGAGAAGAAATTGAAGGAACACTTCAATAACGCTACCATCA
AGTTTGAATCTTCCGCTGGCGGCGACCTTGAGATCACTACCCATTCTTTTAATTGTCGCGGCGAGTTCTT
CTATTGTAATACGTCTGGCCTCTTCAACTCTTCTCTGCTGAACGATACAGACGGAACGAGCAACTCTACT
TCTAATGCAACCATCACGCTCCCGTGCCGCATAAAACAAATCATCAATATGTGGCAGGAAGTGGGGCGGG
CAATGTACGCCTCACCGATTGCCGGGATCATAACATGCAAAAGTAACATCACCGGGCTCTTGCTCACACG
AGACGGTGGGAATAAAAGCGCAGGGATAGAGACCTTTCGCCCAGGGGGCGGGAACATGAAAGATAATTGG
CGATCCGAGCTGTATAAATACAAGGTGGTTGAAATCAAACCCCTTGGGATTGCACCTACTAGCGCGAAAC
GGCGGGTCGTCGAAAGAGAGAAAAGAGCCGCGGGGATCGGCGCGGTAATATTGGGCTTTCTCGGCGCAGC
GGGTTCAACTATGGGCGCTGCTAGTGTGATGCTTACTGTCCAGGCACGACAGTTGTTGAGTGGTATTGTT
CAGCAACAATCTAACCTGCTTCGCGCTATCGAGGCACAACAGCATATGTTGCAACTTACAGTATGGGGAA
TTAAACAACTGCAAACTCGGGTACTGGCTATCGAGCGCTACCTTAAGGATCAGCAATTGCTTGGTTTGTG
GGGGTGCAGTGGTAAACTGATCTGTACCACAGCGGTACCCTGGAACACCAGTTGGTCTAACAAAAGCAAA
GACGAAATATGGGACAACATGACATGGATGCAGTGGGATCGGGAAATAGATAACTACACCCAGGTCATCT
ACCAACTTCTCGAAGTATCTCAGAATCAGCAGGAGAAGAACGAGAATGATCTCCTTGCTTTGGATAAGTG
GAACAGCCTGTGGAGTTGGTTTGATATAACGAAGTGGCTCTGGTACATTAAGATATTTATCATGATCGTT
GGGGGTTTGATTGGTTTGAGGATTATTTTTGCTGTATTGTCAGTGGTCAATCGGGTACGGCAGGGTTATT
CCCCGCTCTCCTTCCAAACGCTGATTCCCAATCCACGGGGACCCGACAGACCAGGAGGTATTGAGGAAGA
GGGTGGCGAGCAAGATAAGAATAGGTCAACGAGATTGGTTAGCGGCTTTTTGTGATAACTCGAGGCCGGC
AAGGCCGGATCCAGACATGATAAGATACATTGATGAGTTTGGACAAACCACAACTAGAATGCAGTGAAAA
AAATGCTTTATTTGTGAAATTTGTGATGCTATTGCTTTATTTGTAACCATTATAAGCTGCAATAAACAAG
TTAACAACAACAATTGCATTCATTTTATGTTTCAGGTTCAGGGGGAGGTGTGGGAGGTTTTTTAAAGCAA
GTAAAACCTCTACAAATGTGGTATGGCTGATTATGATCCGGCTGCCTCGCGCGTTTCGGTGATGACGGTG
AAAACCTCTGACACATGCAGCTCCCGGAGACGGTCACAGCTTGTCTGTAAGCGGATGCCGGGAGCAGACA
AGCCCGTCAGGGCGCGTCAGCGGGTGTTGGCGGGTGTCGGGGCGCAGCCATGAGGTCGACTCTAGAGGAT
CGATCCCCGCCCCGGACGAACTAAACCTGACTACGACATCTCTGCCCCTTCTTCGCGGGGCAGTGCATGT
AATCCCTTCAGTTGGTTGGTACAACTTGCCAACTGGGCCCTGTTCCACATGTGACACGGGGGGGGACCAA
ACACAAAGGGGTTCTCTGACTGTAGTTGACATCCTTATAAATGGATGTGCACATTTGCCAACACTGAGTG
GCTTTCATCCTGGAGCAGACTTTGCAGTCTGTGGACTGCAACACAACATTGCCTTTATGTGTAACTCTTG
GCTGAAGCTCTTACACCAATGCTGGGGGACATGTACCTCCCAGGGGCCCAGGAAGACTACGGGAGGCTAC
ACCAACGTCAATCAGAGGGGCCTGTGTAGCTACCGATAAGCGGACCCTCAAGAGGGCATTAGCAATAGTG
TTTATAAGGCCCCCTTGTTAACCCTAAACGGGTAGCATATGCTTCCCGGGTAGTAGTATATACTATCCAG
ACTAACCCTAATTCAATAGCATATGTTACCCAACGGGAAGCATATGCTATCGAATTAGGGTTAGTAAAAG
GGTCCTAAGGAACAGCGATATCTCCCACCCCATGAGCTGTCACGGTTTTATTTACATGGGGTCAGGATTC
CACGAGGGTAGTGAACCATTTTAGTCACAAGGGCAGTGGCTGAAGATCAAGGAGCGGGCAGTGAACTCTC
CTGAATCTTCGCCTGCTTCTTCATTCTCCTTCGTTTAGCTAATAGAATAACTGCTGAGTTGTGAACAGTA
AGGTGTATGTGAGGTGCTCGAAAACAAGGTTTCAGGTGACGCCCCCAGAATAAAATTTGGACGGGGGGTT
CAGTGGTGGCATTGTGCTATGACACCAATATAACCCTCACAAACCCCTTGGGCAATAAATACTAGTGTAG
GAATGAAACATTCTGAATATCTTTAACAATAGAAATCCATGGGGTGGGGACAAGCCGTAAAGACTGGATG
TCCATCTCACACGAATTTATGGCTATGGGCAACACATAATCCTAGTGCAATATGATACTGGGGTTATTAA
GATGTGTCCCAGGCAGGGACCAAGACAGGTGAACCATGTTGTTACACTCTATTTGTAACAAGGGGAAAGA
GAGTGGACGCCGACAGCAGCGGACTCCACTGGTTGTCTCTAACACCCCCGAAAATTAAACGGGGCTCCAC
GCCAATGGGGCCCATAAACAAAGACAAGTGGCCACTCTTTTTTTTGAAATTGTGGAGTGGGGGCACGCGT
CAGCCCCCACACGCCGCCCTGCGGTTTTGGACTGTAAAATAAGGGTGTAATAACTTGGCTGATTGTAACC
CCGCTAACCACTGCGGTCAAACCACTTGCCCACAAAACCACTAATGGCACCCCGGGGAATACCTGCATAA
GTAGGTGGGCGGGCCAAGATAGGGGCGCGATTGCTGCGATCTGGAGGACAAATTACACACACTTGCGCCT
GAGCGCCAAGCACAGGGTTGTTGGTCCTCATATTCACGAGGTCGCTGAGAGCACGGTGGGCTAATGTTGC
CATGGGTAGCATATACTACCCAAATATCTGGATAGCATATGCTATCCTAATCTATATCTGGGTAGCATAG
GCTATCCTAATCTATATCTGGGTAGCATATGCTATCCTAATCTATATCTGGGTAGTATATGCTATCCTAA
TTTATATCTGGGTAGCATAGGCTATCCTAATCTATATCTGGGTAGCATATGCTATCCTAATCTATATCTG
GGTAGTATATGCTATCCTAATCTGTATCCGGGTAGCATATGCTATCCTAATAGAGATTAGGGTAGTATAT
GCTATCCTAATTTATATCTGGGTAGCATATACTACCCAAATATCTGGATAGCATATGCTATCCTAATCTA
TATCTGGGTAGCATATGCTATCCTAATCTATATCTGGGTAGCATAGGCTATCCTAATCTATATCTGGGTA
GCATATGCTATCCTAATCTATATCTGGGTAGTATATGCTATCCTAATTTATATCTGGGTAGCATAGGCTA
TCCTAATCTATATCTGGGTAGCATATGCTATCCTAATCTATATCTGGGTAGTATATGCTATCCTAATCTG
TATCCGGGTAGCATATGCTATCCTCATGCATATACAGTCAGCATATGATACCCAGTAGTAGAGTGGGAGT
GCTATCCTTTGCATATGCCGCCACCTCCCAAGGGGGCGTGAATTTTCGCTGCTTGTCCTTTTCCTGCTGG
TTGCTCCCATTCTTAGGTGAATTTAAGGAGGCCAGGCTAAAGCCGTCGCATGTCTGATTGCTCACCAGGT
AAATGTCGCTAATGTTTTCCAACGCGAGAAGGTGTTGAGCGCGGAGCTGAGTGACGTGACAACATGGGTA
TGCCCAATTGCCCCATGTTGGGAGGACGAAAATGGTGACAAGACAGATGGCCAGAAATACACCAACAGCA
CGCATGATGTCTACTGGGGATTTATTCTTTAGTGCGGGGGAATACACGGCTTTTAATACGATTGAGGGCG
TCTCCTAACAAGTTACATCACTCCTGCCCTTCCTCACCCTCATCTCCATCACCTCCTTCATCTCCGTCAT
CTCCGTCATCACCCTCCGCGGCAGCCCCTTCCACCATAGGTGGAAACCAGGGAGGCAAATCTACTCCATC
GTCAAAGCTGCACACAGTCACCCTGATATTGCAGGTAGGAGCGGGCTTTGTCATAACAAGGTCCTTAATC
GCATCCTTCAAAACCTCAGCAAATATATGAGTTTGTAAAAAGACCATGAAATAACAGACAATGGACTCCC
TTAGCGGGCCAGGTTGTGGGCCGGGTCCAGGGGCCATTCCAAAGGGGAGACGACTCAATGGTGTAAGACG
ACATTGTGGAATAGCAAGGGCAGTTCCTCGCCTTAGGTTGTAAAGGGAGGTCTTACTACCTCCATATACG
AACACACCGGCGACCCAAGTTCCTTCGTCGGTAGTCCTTTCTACGTGACTCCTAGCCAGGAGAGCTCTTA
AACCTTCTGCAATGTTCTCAAATTTCGGGTTGGAACCTCCTTGACCACGATGCTTTCCAAACCACCCTCC
TTTTTTGCGCCTGCCTCCATCACCCTGACCCCGGGGTCCAGTGCTTGGGCCTTCTCCTGGGTCATCTGCG
GGGCCCTGCTCTATCGCTCCCGGGGGCACGTCAGGCTCACCATCTGGGCCACCTTCTTGGTGGTATTCAA
AATAATCGGCTTCCCCTACAGGGTGGAAAAATGGCCTTCTACCTGGAGGGGGCCTGCGCGGTGGAGACCC
GGATGATGATGACTGACTACTGGGACTCCTGGGCCTCTTTTCTCCACGTCCACGACCTCTCCCCCTGGCT
CTTTCACGACTTCCCCCCCTGGCTCTTTCACGTCCTCTACCCCGGCGGCCTCCACTACCTCCTCGACCCC
GGCCTCCACTACCTCCTCGACCCCGGCCTCCACTGCCTCCTCGACCCCGGCCTCCACCTCCTGCTCCTGC
CCCTCCTGCTCCTGCCCCTCCTCCTGCTCCTGCCCCTCCTGCCCCTCCTGCTCCTGCCCCTCCTGCCCCT
CCTGCTCCTGCCCCTCCTGCCCCTCCTGCTCCTGCCCCTCCTGCCCCTCCTCCTGCTCCTGCCCCTCCTG
CCCCTCCTCCTGCTCCTGCCCCTCCTGCCCCTCCTGCTCCTGCCCCTCCTGCCCCTCCTGCTCCTGCCCC
TCCTGCCCCTCCTGCTCCTGCCCCTCCTGCTCCTGCCCCTCCTGCTCCTGCCCCTCCTGCTCCTGCCCCT
CCTGCCCCTCCTGCCCCTCCTCCTGCTCCTGCCCCTCCTGCTCCTGCCCCTCCTGCCCCTCCTGCCCCTC
CTGCTCCTGCCCCTCCTCCTGCTCCTGCCCCTCCTGCCCCTCCTGCCCCTCCTCCTGCTCCTGCCCCTCC
TGCCCCTCCTCCTGCTCCTGCCCCTCCTCCTGCTCCTGCCCCTCCTGCCCCTCCTGCCCCTCCTCCTGCT
CCTGCCCCTCCTGCCCCTCCTCCTGCTCCTGCCCCTCCTCCTGCTCCTGCCCCTCCTGCCCCTCCTGCCC
CTCCTCCTGCTCCTGCCCCTCCTCCTGCTCCTGCCCCTCCTGCCCCTCCTGCCCCTCCTGCCCCTCCTCC
TGCTCCTGCCCCTCCTCCTGCTCCTGCCCCTCCTGCTCCTGCCCCTCCCGCTCCTGCTCCTGCTCCTGTT
CCACCGTGGGTCCCTTTGCAGCCAATGCAACTTGGACGTTTTTGGGGTCTCCGGACACCATCTCTATGTC
TTGGCCCTGATCCTGAGCCGCCCGGGGCTCCTGGTCTTCCGCCTCCTCGTCCTCGTCCTCTTCCCCGTCC
TCGTCCATGGTTATCACCCCCTCTTCTTTGAGGTCCACTGCCGCCGGAGCCTTCTGGTCCAGATGTGTCT
CCCTTCTCTCCTAGGCCATTTCCAGGTCCTGTACCTGGCCCCTCGTCAGACATGATTCACACTAAAAGAG
ATCAATAGACATCTTTATTAGACGACGCTCAGTGAATACAGGGAGTGCAGACTCCTGCCCCCTCCAACAG
CCCCCCCACCCTCATCCCCTTCATGGTCGCTGTCAGACAGATCCAGGTCTGAAAATTCCCCATCCTCCGA
ACCATCCTCGTCCTCATCACCAATTACTCGCAGCCCGGAAAACTCCCGCTGAACATCCTCAAGATTTGCG
TCCTGAGCCTCAAGCCAGGCCTCAAATTCCTCGTCCCCCTTTTTGCTGGACGGTAGGGATGGGGATTCTC
GGGACCCCTCCTCTTCCTCTTCAAGGTCACCAGACAGAGATGCTACTGGGGCAACGGAAGAAAAGCTGGG
TGCGGCCTGTGAGGATCAGCTTATCGATGATAAGCTGTCAAACATGAGAATTCTTGAAGACGAAAGGGCC
TCGTGATACGCCTATTTTTATAGGTTAATGTCATGATAATAATGGTTTCTTAGACGTCAGGTGGCACTTT
TCGGGGAAATGTGCGCGGAACCCCTATTTGTTTATTTTTCTAAATACATTCAAATATGTATCCGCTCATG
AGACAATAACCCTGATAAATGCTTCAATAATATTGAAAAAGGAAGAGTATGAGTATTCAACATTTCCGTG
TCGCCCTTATTCCCTTTTTTGCGGCATTTTGCCTTCCTGTTTTTGCTCACCCAGAAACGCTGGTGAAAGT
AAAAGATGCTGAAGATCAGTTGGGTGCACGAGTGGGTTACATCGAACTGGATCTCAACAGCGGTAAGATC
CTTGAGAGTTTTCGCCCCGAAGAACGTTTTCCAATGATGAGCACTTTTAAAGTTCTGCTATGTGGCGCGG
TATTATCCCGTGTTGACGCCGGGCAAGAGCAACTCGGTCGCCGCATACACTATTCTCAGAATGACTTGGT
TGAGTACTCACCAGTCACAGAAAAGCATCTTACGGATGGCATGACAGTAAGAGAATTATGCAGTGCTGCC
ATAACCATGAGTGATAACACTGCGGCCAACTTACTTCTGACAACGATCGGAGGACCGAAGGAGCTAACCG
CTTTTTTGCACAACATGGGGGATCATGTAACTCGCCTTGATCGTTGGGAACCGGAGCTGAATGAAGCCAT
ACCAAACGACGAGCGTGACACCACGATGCCTGCAGCAATGGCAACAACGTTGCGCAAACTATTAACTGGC
GAACTACTTACTCTAGCTTCCCGGCAACAATTAATAGACTGGATGGAGGCGGATAAAGTTGCAGGACCAC
TTCTGCGCTCGGCCCTTCCGGCTGGCTGGTTTATTGCTGATAAATCTGGAGCCGGTGAGCGTGGGTCTCG
CGGTATCATTGCAGCACTGGGGCCAGATGGTAAGCCCTCCCGTATCGTAGTTATCTACACGACGGGGAGT
CAGGCAACTATGGATGAACGAAATAGACAGATCGCTGAGATAGGTGCCTCACTGATTAAGCATTGGTAAC
TGTCAGACCAAGTTTACTCATATATACTTTAGATTGATTTAAAACTTCATTTTTAATTTAAAAGGATCTA
GGTGAAGATCCTTTTTGATAATCTCATGACCAAAATCCCTTAACGTGAGTTTTCGTTCCACTGAGCGTCA
GACCCCGTAGAAAAGATCAAAGGATCTTCTTGAGATCCTTTTTTTCTGCGCGTAATCTGCTGCTTGCAAA
CAAAAAAACCACCGCTACCAGCGGTGGTTTGTTTGCCGGATCAAGAGCTACCAACTCTTTTTCCGAAGGT
AACTGGCTTCAGCAGAGCGCAGATACCAAATACTGTCCTTCTAGTGTAGCCGTAGTTAGGCCACCACTTC
AAGAACTCTGTAGCACCGCCTACATACCTCGCTCTGCTAATCCTGTTACCAGTGGCTGCTGCCAGTGGCG
ATAAGTCGTGTCTTACCGGGTTGGACTCAAGACGATAGTTACCGGATAAGGCGCAGCGGTCGGGCTGAAC
GGGGGGTTCGTGCACACAGCCCAGCTTGGAGCGAACGACCTACACCGAACTGAGATACCTACAGCGTGAG
CTATGAGAAAGCGCCACGCTTCCCGAAGGGAGAAAGGCGGACAGGTATCCGGTAAGCGGCAGGGTCGGAA
CAGGAGAGCGCACGAGGGAGCTTCCAGGGGGAAACGCCTGGTATCTTTATAGTCCTGTCGGGTTTCGCCA
CCTCTGACTTGAGCGTCGATTTTTGTGATGCTCGTCAGGGGGGCGGAGCCTATGGAAAAACGCCAGCAAC
GCGGCCTTTTTACGGTTCCTGGCCTTTTGCTGGCCTTGAAGCTGTCCCTGATGGTCGTCATCTACCTGCC
TGGACAGCATGGCCTGCAACGCGGGCATCCCGATGCCGCCGGAAGCGAGAAGAATCATAATGGGGAAGGC
CATCCAGCCTCGCGTCGCGAACGCCAGCAAGACGTAGCCCAGCGCGTCGGCCCCGAGATGCGCCGCGTGC
GGCTGCTGGAGATGGCGGACGCGATGGATATGTTCTGCCAAGGGTTGGTTTGCGCATTCACAGTTCTCCG
CAAGAATTGATTGGCTCCAATTCTTGGAGTGGTGAATCCGTTAGCGAGGTGCCGCCCTGCTTCATCCCCG
TGGCCCGTTGCTCGCGTTTGCTGGCGGTGTCCCCGGAAGAAATATATTTGCATGTCTTTAGTTCTATGAT
GACACAAACCCCGCCCAGCGTCTTGTCATTGGCGAATTCGAACACGCAGATGCAGTCGGGGCGGCGCGGT
CCGAGGTCCACTTCGCATATTAAGGTGACGCGTGTGGCCTCGAACACCGAGCGACCCTGCAGCGACCCGC
TTAACAGCGTCAACAGCGTGCCGCAGATCCCGGGGGGCAATGAGATATGAAAAAGCCTGAACTCACCGCG
ACGTCTGTCGAGAAGTTTCTGATCGAAAAGTTCGACAGCGTCTCCGACCTGATGCAGCTCTCGGAGGGCG
AAGAATCTCGTGCTTTCAGCTTCGATGTAGGAGGGCGTGGATATGTCCTGCGGGTAAATAGCTGCGCCGA
TGGTTTCTACAAAGATCGTTATGTTTATCGGCACTTTGCATCGGCCGCGCTCCCGATTCCGGAAGTGCTT
GACATTGGGGAATTCAGCGAGAGCCTGACCTATTGCATCTCCCGCCGTGCACAGGGTGTCACGTTGCAAG
ACCTGCCTGAAACCGAACTGCCCGCTGTTCTGCAGCCGGTCGCGGAGGCCATGGATGCGATCGCTGCGGC
CGATCTTAGCCAGACGAGCGGGTTCGGCCCATTCGGACCGCAAGGAATCGGTCAATACACTACATGGCGT
GATTTCATATGCGCGATTGCTGATCCCCATGTGTATCACTGGCAAACTGTGATGGACGACACCGTCAGTG
CGTCCGTCGCGCAGGCTCTCGATGAGCTGATGCTTTGGGCCGAGGACTGCCCCGAAGTCCGGCACCTCGT
GCACGCGGATTTCGGCTCCAACAATGTCCTGACGGACAATGGCCGCATAACAGCGGTCATTGACTGGAGC
GAGGCGATGTTCGGGGATTCCCAATACGAGGTCGCCAACATCTTCTTCTGGAGGCCGTGGTTGGCTTGTA
TGGAGCAGCAGACGCGCTACTTCGAGCGGAGGCATCCGGAGCTTGCAGGATCGCCGCGGCTCCGGGCGTA
TATGCTCCGCATTGGTCTTGACCAACTCTATCAGAGCTTGGTTGACGGCAATTTCGATGATGCAGCTTGG
GCGCAGGGTCGATGCGACGCAATCGTCCGATCCGGAGCCGGGACTGTCGGGCGTACACAAATCGCCCGCA
GAAGCGCGGCCGTCTGGACCGATGGCTGTGTAGAAGTACTCGCCGATAGTGGAAACCGACGCCCCAGCAC
TCGTCCGGATCGGGAGATGGGGGAGGCTAACTGAAACACGGAAGGAGACAATACCGGAAGGAACCCGCGC
TATGACGGCAATAAAAAGACAGAATAAAACGCACGGGTGTTGGGTCGTTTGTTCATAAACGCGGGGTTCG
GTCCCAGGGCTGGCACTCTGTCGATACCCCACCGAGACCCCATTGGGGCCAATACGCCCGCGTTTCTTCC
TTTTCCCCACCCCACCCCCCAAGTTCGGGTGAAGGCCCAGGGCTCGCAGCCAACGTCGGGGCGGCAGGCC
CTGCCATAGCCACTGGCCCCGTGGGTTAGGGACGGGGTCCCCCATGGGGAATGGTTTATGGTTCGTGGGG
GTTATTATTTTGGGCGTTGCGTGGGGTCAGGTCCACGACTGGACTGAGCAGACAGACCCATGGTTTTTGG
ATGGCCTGGGCATGGACCGCATGTACTGGCGCGACACGAACACCGGGCGTCTGTGGCTGCCAAACACCCC
CGACCCCCAAAAACCACCGCGCGGATTTCTGGCGTGCCAAGCTAGTCGACCAATTCTCATGTTTGACAGC
TTATCATCGCAGATCCGGGCAACGTTGTTGCCATTGCTGCAGGCGCAGAACTGGTAGGTATGGAAGATCT
ATACATTGAATCAATATTGGCAATTAGCCATATTAGTCATTGGTTATATAGCATAAATCAATATTGGCTA
TTGGCCATTGCATACGTTGTATCTATATCATAATATGTACATTTATATTGGCTCATGTCCAATATGACCG
CCATGTTGACATTGATTATTGACTAGTTATTAATAGTAATCAATTACGGGGTCATTAGTTCATAGCCCAT
ATATGGAGTTCCGCGTTACATAACTTACGGTAAATGGCCCGCCTGGCTGACCGCCCAACGACCCCCGCCC
ATTGACGTCAATAATGACGTATGTTCCCATAGTAACGCCAATAGGGACTTTCCATTGACGTCAATGGGTG
GAGTATTTACGGTAAACTGCCCACTTGGCAGTACATCAAGTGTATCATATGCCAAGTCCGCCCCCTATTG
ACGTCAATGACGGTAAATGGCCCGCCTGGCATTATGCCCAGTACATGACCTTACGGGACTTTCCTACTTG
GCAGTACATCTACGTATTAGTCATCGCTATTACCATGGTGATGCGGTTTTGGCAGTACACCAATGGGCGT
GGATAGCGGTTTGACTCACGGGGATTTCCAAGTCTCCACCCCATTGACGTCAATGGGAGTTTGTTTTGGC
ACCAAAATCAACGGGACTTTCCAAAATGTCGTAATAACCCCGCCCCGTTGACGCAAATGGGCGGTAGGCG
TGTACGGTGGGAGGTCTATATAAGCAGAGCTCGTTTAGTGAACCGTCAGATCTCTAGAAGCTGGGTACCA
GCTGCTAGC
