>Addgene plasmid #123220 | pCEP4-ZM197M-gp160-754* | addgene partial sequence | sequence record 239619 | Addgene Partial NGS Result
CCCTCCTCCTGCTCCTGCCCCTCCTCCTGCTCCTGCCCCTCCTGCTCCTGCCCCTCCCGCTCCTGCTCCT
GCTCCTGTTCCACCGTGGGTCCCTTTGCAGCCAATGCAACTTGGACGTTTTTGGGGTCTCCGGACACCAT
CTCTATGTCTTGGCCCTGATCCTGAGCCGCCCGGGGCTCCTGGTCTTCCGCCTCCTCGTCCTCGTCCTCT
TCCCCGTCCTCGTCCATGGTTATCACCCCCTCTTCTTTGAGGTCCACTGCCGCCGGAGCCTTCTGGTCCA
GATGTGTCTCCCTTCTCTCCTAGGCCATTTCCAGGTCCTGTACCTGGCCCCTCGTCAGACATGATTCACA
CTAAAAGAGATCAATAGACATCTTTATTAGACGACGCTCAGTGAATACAGGGAGTGCAGACTCCTGCCCC
CTCCAACAGCCCCCCCACCCTCATCCCCTTCATGGTCGCTGTCAGACAGATCCAGGTCTGAAAATTCCCC
ATCCTCCGAACCATCCTCGTCCTCATCACCAATTACTCGCAGCCCGGAAAACTCCCGCTGAACATCCTCA
AGATTTGCGTCCTGAGCCTCAAGCCAGGCCTCAAATTCCTCGTCCCCCTTTTTGCTGGACGGTAGGGATG
GGGATTCTCGGGACCCCTCCTCTTCCTCTTCAAGGTCACCAGACAGAGATGCTACTGGGGCAACGGAAGA
AAAGCTGGGTGCGGCCTGTGAGGATCAGCTTATCGATGATAAGCTGTCAAACATGAGAATTCTTGAAGAC
GAAAGGGCCTCGTGATACGCCTATTTTTATAGGTTAATGTCATGATAATAATGGTTTCTTAGACGTCAGG
TGGCACTTTTCGGGGAAATGTGCGCGGAACCCCTATTTGTTTATTTTTCTAAATACATTCAAATATGTAT
CCGCTCATGAGACAATAACCCTGATAAATGCTTCAATAATATTGAAAAAGGAAGAGTATGAGTATTCAAC
ATTTCCGTGTCGCCCTTATTCCCTTTTTTGCGGCATTTTGCCTTCCTGTTTTTGCTCACCCAGAAACGCT
GGTGAAAGTAAAAGATGCTGAAGATCAGTTGGGTGCACGAGTGGGTTACATCGAACTGGATCTCAACAGC
GGTAAGATCCTTGAGAGTTTTCGCCCCGAAGAACGTTTTCCAATGATGAGCACTTTTAAAGTTCTGCTAT
GTGGCGCGGTATTATCCCGTGTTGACGCCGGGCAAGAGCAACTCGGTCGCCGCATACACTATTCTCAGAA
TGACTTGGTTGAGTACTCACCAGTCACAGAAAAGCATCTTACGGATGGCATGACAGTAAGAGAATTATGC
AGTGCTGCCATAACCATGAGTGATAACACTGCGGCCAACTTACTTCTGACAACGATCGGAGGACCGAAGG
AGCTAACCGCTTTTTTGCACAACATGGGGGATCATGTAACTCGCCTTGATCGTTGGGAACCGGAGCTGAA
TGAAGCCATACCAAACGACGAGCGTGACACCACGATGCCTGCAGCAATGGCAACAACGTTGCGCAAACTA
TTAACTGGCGAACTACTTACTCTAGCTTCCCGGCAACAATTAATAGACTGGATGGAGGCGGATAAAGTTG
CAGGACCACTTCTGCGCTCGGCCCTTCCGGCTGGCTGGTTTATTGCTGATAAATCTGGAGCCGGTGAGCG
TGGGTCTCGCGGTATCATTGCAGCACTGGGGCCAGATGGTAAGCCCTCCCGTATCGTAGTTATCTACACG
ACGGGGAGTCAGGCAACTATGGATGAACGAAATAGACAGATCGCTGAGATAGGTGCCTCACTGATTAAGC
ATTGGTAACTGTCAGACCAAGTTTACTCATATATACTTTAGATTGATTTAAAACTTCATTTTTAATTTAA
AAGGATCTAGGTGAAGATCCTTTTTGATAATCTCATGACCAAAATCCCTTAACGTGAGTTTTCGTTCCAC
TGAGCGTCAGACCCCGTAGAAAAGATCAAAGGATCTTCTTGAGATCCTTTTTTTCTGCGCGTAATCTGCT
GCTTGCAAACAAAAAAACCACCGCTACCAGCGGTGGTTTGTTTGCCGGATCAAGAGCTACCAACTCTTTT
TCCGAAGGTAACTGGCTTCAGCAGAGCGCAGATACCAAATACTGTCCTTCTAGTGTAGCCGTAGTTAGGC
CACCACTTCAAGAACTCTGTAGCACCGCCTACATACCTCGCTCTGCTAATCCTGTTACCAGTGGCTGCTG
CCAGTGGCGATAAGTCGTGTCTTACCGGGTTGGACTCAAGACGATAGTTACCGGATAAGGCGCAGCGGTC
GGGCTGAACGGGGGGTTCGTGCACACAGCCCAGCTTGGAGCGAACGACCTACACCGAACTGAGATACCTA
CAGCGTGAGCTATGAGAAAGCGCCACGCTTCCCGAAGGGAGAAAGGCGGACAGGTATCCGGTAAGCGGCA
GGGTCGGAACAGGAGAGCGCACGAGGGAGCTTCCAGGGGGAAACGCCTGGTATCTTTATAGTCCTGTCGG
GTTTCGCCACCTCTGACTTGAGCGTCGATTTTTGTGATGCTCGTCAGGGGGGCGGAGCCTATGGAAAAAC
GCCAGCAACGCGGCCTTTTTACGGTTCCTGGCCTTTTGCTGGCCTTGAAGCTGTCCCTGATGGTCGTCAT
CTACCTGCCTGGACAGCATGGCCTGCAACGCGGGCATCCCGATGCCGCCGGAAGCGAGAAGAATCATAAT
GGGGAAGGCCATCCAGCCTCGCGTCGCGAACGCCAGCAAGACGTAGCCCAGCGCGTCGGCCCCGAGATGC
GCCGCGTGCGGCTGCTGGAGATGGCGGACGCGATGGATATGTTCTGCCAAGGGTTGGTTTGCGCATTCAC
AGTTCTCCGCAAGAATTGATTGGCTCCAATTCTTGGAGTGGTGAATCCGTTAGCGAGGTGCCGCCCTGCT
TCATCCCCGTGGCCCGTTGCTCGCGTTTGCTGGCGGTGTCCCCGGAAGAAATATATTTGCATGTCTTTAG
TTCTATGATGACACAAACCCCGCCCAGCGTCTTGTCATTGGCGAATTCGAACACGCAGATGCAGTCGGGG
CGGCGCGGTCCGAGGTCCACTTCGCATATTAAGGTGACGCGTGTGGCCTCGAACACCGAGCGACCCTGCA
GCGACCCGCTTAACAGCGTCAACAGCGTGCCGCAGATCCCGGGGGGCAATGAGATATGAAAAAGCCTGAA
CTCACCGCGACGTCTGTCGAGAAGTTTCTGATCGAAAAGTTCGACAGCGTCTCCGACCTGATGCAGCTCT
CGGAGGGCGAAGAATCTCGTGCTTTCAGCTTCGATGTAGGAGGGCGTGGATATGTCCTGCGGGTAAATAG
CTGCGCCGATGGTTTCTACAAAGATCGTTATGTTTATCGGCACTTTGCATCGGCCGCGCTCCCGATTCCG
GAAGTGCTTGACATTGGGGAATTCAGCGAGAGCCTGACCTATTGCATCTCCCGCCGTGCACAGGGTGTCA
CGTTGCAAGACCTGCCTGAAACCGAACTGCCCGCTGTTCTGCAGCCGGTCGCGGAGGCCATGGATGCGAT
CGCTGCGGCCGATCTTAGCCAGACGAGCGGGTTCGGCCCATTCGGACCGCAAGGAATCGGTCAATACACT
ACATGGCGTGATTTCATATGCGCGATTGCTGATCCCCATGTGTATCACTGGCAAACTGTGATGGACGACA
CCGTCAGTGCGTCCGTCGCGCAGGCTCTCGATGAGCTGATGCTTTGGGCCGAGGACTGCCCCGAAGTCCG
GCACCTCGTGCACGCGGATTTCGGCTCCAACAATGTCCTGACGGACAATGGCCGCATAACAGCGGTCATT
GACTGGAGCGAGGCGATGTTCGGGGATTCCCAATACGAGGTCGCCAACATCTTCTTCTGGAGGCCGTGGT
TGGCTTGTATGGAGCAGCAGACGCGCTACTTCGAGCGGAGGCATCCGGAGCTTGCAGGATCGCCGCGGCT
CCGGGCGTATATGCTCCGCATTGGTCTTGACCAACTCTATCAGAGCTTGGTTGACGGCAATTTCGATGAT
GCAGCTTGGGCGCAGGGTCGATGCGACGCAATCGTCCGATCCGGAGCCGGGACTGTCGGGCGTACACAAA
TCGCCCGCAGAAGCGCGGCCGTCTGGACCGATGGCTGTGTAGAAGTACTCGCCGATAGTGGAAACCGACG
CCCCAGCACTCGTCCGGATCGGGAGATGGGGGAGGCTAACTGAAACACGGAAGGAGACAATACCGGAAGG
AACCCGCGCTATGACGGCAATAAAAAGACAGAATAAAACGCACGGGTGTTGGGTCGTTTGTTCATAAACG
CGGGGTTCGGTCCCAGGGCTGGCACTCTGTCGATACCCCACCGAGACCCCATTGGGGCCAATACGCCCGC
GTTTCTTCCTTTTCCCCACCCCACCCCCCAAGTTCGGGTGAAGGCCCAGGGCTCGCAGCCAACGTCGGGG
CGGCAGGCCCTGCCATAGCCACTGGCCCCGTGGGTTAGGGACGGGGTCCCCCATGGGGAATGGTTTATGG
TTCGTGGGGGTTATTATTTTGGGCGTTGCGTGGGGTCAGGTCCACGACTGGACTGAGCAGACAGACCCAT
GGTTTTTGGATGGCCTGGGCATGGACCGCATGTACTGGCGCGACACGAACACCGGGCGTCTGTGGCTGCC
AAACACCCCCGACCCCCAAAAACCACCGCGCGGATTTCTGGCGTGCCAAGCTAGTCGACCAATTCTCATG
TTTGACAGCTTATCATCGCAGATCCGGGCAACGTTGTTGCCATTGCTGCAGGCGCAGAACTGGTAGGTAT
GGAAGATCTATACATTGAATCAATATTGGCAATTAGCCATATTAGTCATTGGTTATATAGCATAAATCAA
TATTGGCTATTGGCCATTGCATACGTTGTATCTATATCATAATATGTACATTTATATTGGCTCATGTCCA
ATATGACCGCCATGTTGACATTGATTATTGACTAGTTATTAATAGTAATCAATTACGGGGTCATTAGTTC
ATAGCCCATATATGGAGTTCCGCGTTACATAACTTACGGTAAATGGCCCGCCTGGCTGACCGCCCAACGA
CCCCCGCCCATTGACGTCAATAATGACGTATGTTCCCATAGTAACGCCAATAGGGACTTTCCATTGACGT
CAATGGGTGGAGTATTTACGGTAAACTGCCCACTTGGCAGTACATCAAGTGTATCATATGCCAAGTCCGC
CCCCTATTGACGTCAATGACGGTAAATGGCCCGCCTGGCATTATGCCCAGTACATGACCTTACGGGACTT
TCCTACTTGGCAGTACATCTACGTATTAGTCATCGCTATTACCATGGTGATGCGGTTTTGGCAGTACACC
AATGGGCGTGGATAGCGGTTTGACTCACGGGGATTTCCAAGTCTCCACCCCATTGACGTCAATGGGAGTT
TGTTTTGGCACCAAAATCAACGGGACTTTCCAAAATGTCGTAATAACCCCGCCCCGTTGACGCAAATGGG
CGGTAGGCGTGTACGGTGGGAGGTCTATATAAGCAGAGCTCGTTTAGTGAACCGTCAGATCTCTAGAAGC
TGGGTACCAGCTGCTAGCGCCACCATGCCCATGGGGAGTCTCCAACCGCTGGCAACGCTGTATCTTCTCG
GTATGTTGGTGGCGTCAGTCTTGGCGGAACAACTGTGGGTTACGGTGTATTACGGTGTTCCGGTGTGGAA
AGAGGCTAAAGCAACTCTCTTCTGCGCCAGCGATGCGAAAGCCTACGAAAAAGAAGTACATAACGTGTGG
GCCACCCATGCTTGCGTACCCACAGATCCGAATCCCCAAGAGATACCCTTGGGTAACGTGACGGAAAATT
TCAATATGTGGAAGAACGACATGGCAGACCAAATGCACGAAGACATAATTAGTTTGTGGGACCAAAGCTT
GAAACCATGCGTCAAACTGACCCCATTGTGCGTGACTCTGAATTGCAGCGACGCTACAAGTAATACGACA
AAGAATGCGACTAACACAAACACGACTTCAACAGACAACCGAAATGCGACAAGTAACGATACCGAAATGA
AAGGGGAAATTAAAGATTGTACCTTTAATATCACAACTGAAGTCCGAGACAGAAAGACTAAGCAACGCGC
ACTGTTCTATAAACTTGATGTGGTCCCTCTGGAGGAGGAGAAAAACTCCAGCTCTAAAAACAGCTCTTAC
AAAGAGTACCGATTGATTAGCTGCAACACGAGCACAATTACCCAAGCCTGTCCAAAAGTGTCTTTTGACC
CAATTCCGATCCACTACTGCGCTCCAGCAGGCTATGCGATACTTAAATGTAACAATAAAACATTCAACGG
TACCGGACCATGTCATAACGTCAGTACGGTTCAGTGCACGCACGGGATAAAACCAGTTGTATCTACACAA
CTGCTTCTTAACGGTTCTCTTGCCGAGGAGGAAATCATCATACGGTCTGAGAACCTGACTGACAACACTA
AAACAATTATAGTGCATTTGAACGAGTCAGTCGAGATTGAATGCGTTAGGCCCAATAATAACACGAGGAA
AAGCGTCAGAATCGGTCCCGGGCAAACTTTCTTCGCTACAGGGGAAATCATAGGTGACATTCGCCAGGCG
CATTGCGATCTTTCAAAGTCTAATTGGACCACGACGCTTAAAAGGATTGAGAAGAAATTGAAGGAACACT
TCAATAACGCTACCATCAAGTTTGAATCTTCCGCTGGCGGCGACCTTGAGATCACTACCCATTCTTTTAA
TTGTCGCGGCGAGTTCTTCTATTGTAATACGTCTGGCCTCTTCAACTCTTCTCTGCTGAACGATACAGAC
GGAACGAGCAACTCTACTTCTAATGCAACCATCACGCTCCCGTGCCGCATAAAACAAATCATCAATATGT
GGCAGGAAGTGGGGCGGGCAATGTACGCCTCACCGATTGCCGGGATCATAACATGCAAAAGTAACATCAC
CGGGCTCTTGCTCACACGAGACGGTGGGAATAAAAGCGCAGGGATAGAGACCTTTCGCCCAGGGGGCGGG
AACATGAAAGATAATTGGCGATCCGAGCTGTATAAATACAAGGTGGTTGAAATCAAACCCCTTGGGATTG
CACCTACTAGCGCGAAACGGCGGGTCGTCGAAAGAGAGAAAAGAGCCGCGGGGATCGGCGCGGTAATATT
GGGCTTTCTCGGCGCAGCGGGTTCAACTATGGGCGCTGCTAGTGTGATGCTTACTGTCCAGGCACGACAG
TTGTTGAGTGGTATTGTTCAGCAACAATCTAACCTGCTTCGCGCTATCGAGGCACAACAGCATATGTTGC
AACTTACAGTATGGGGAATTAAACAACTGCAAACTCGGGTACTGGCTATCGAGCGCTACCTTAAGGATCA
GCAATTGCTTGGTTTGTGGGGGTGCAGTGGTAAACTGATCTGTACCACAGCGGTACCCTGGAACACCAGT
TGGTCTAACAAAAGCAAAGACGAAATATGGGACAACATGACATGGATGCAGTGGGATCGGGAAATAGATA
ACTACACCCAGGTCATCTACCAACTTCTCGAAGTATCTCAGAATCAGCAGGAGAAGAACGAGAATGATCT
CCTTGCTTTGGATAAGTGGAACAGCCTGTGGAGTTGGTTTGATATAACGAAGTGGCTCTGGTACATTAAG
ATATTTATCATGATCGTTGGGGGTTTGATTGGTTTGAGGATTATTTTTGCTGTATTGTCAGTGGTCAATC
GGGTACGGCAGGGTTATTCCCCGCTCTCCTTCCAAACGCTGATTCCCAATCCACGGGGACCCGACAGACC
AGGAGGTATTGAGGAAGAGGGTGGCGAGCAAGATAAGAATAGGTCAACGAGATTGGTTAGCGGCTTTTTG
TGATAACTCGAGGCCGGCAAGGCCGGATCCAGACATGATAAGATACATTGATGAGTTTGGACAAACCACA
ACTAGAATGCAGTGAAAAAAATGCTTTATTTGTGAAATTTGTGATGCTATTGCTTTATTTGTAACCATTA
TAAGCTGCAATAAACAAGTTAACAACAACAATTGCATTCATTTTATGTTTCAGGTTCAGGGGGAGGTGTG
GGAGGTTTTTTAAAGCAAGTAAAACCTCTACAAATGTGGTATGGCTGATTATGATCCGGCTGCCTCGCGC
GTTTCGGTGATGACGGTGAAAACCTCTGACACATGCAGCTCCCGGAGACGGTCACAGCTTGTCTGTAAGC
GGATGCCGGGAGCAGACAAGCCCGTCAGGGCGCGTCAGCGGGTGTTGGCGGGTGTCGGGGCGCAGCCATG
AGGTCGACTCTAGAGGATCGATCCCCGCCCCGGACGAACTAAACCTGACTACGACATCTCTGCCCCTTCT
TCGCGGGGCAGTGCATGTAATCCCTTCAGTTGGTTGGTACAACTTGCCAACTGGGCCCTGTTCCACATGT
GACACGGGGGGGGACCAAACACAAAGGGGTTCTCTGACTGTAGTTGACATCCTTATAAATGGATGTGCAC
ATTTGCCAACACTGAGTGGCTTTCATCCTGGAGCAGACTTTGCAGTCTGTGGACTGCAACACAACATTGC
CTTTATGTGTAACTCTTGGCTGAAGCTCTTACACCAATGCTGGGGGACATGTACCTCCCAGGGGCCCAGG
AAGACTACGGGAGGCTACACCAACGTCAATCAGAGGGGCCTGTGTAGCTACCGATAAGCGGACCCTCAAG
AGGGCATTAGCAATAGTGTTTATAAGGCCCCCTTGTTAACCCTAAACGGGTAGCATATGCTTCCCGGGTA
GTAGTATATACTATCCAGACTAACCCTAATTCAATAGCATATGTTACCCAACGGGAAGCATATGCTATCG
AATTAGGGTTAGTAAAAGGGTCCTAAGGAACAGCGATATCTCCCACCCCATGAGCTGTCACGGTTTTATT
TACATGGGGTCAGGATTCCACGAGGGTAGTGAACCATTTTAGTCACAAGGGCAGTGGCTGAAGATCAAGG
AGCGGGCAGTGAACTCTCCTGAATCTTCGCCTGCTTCTTCATTCTCCTTCGTTTAGCTAATAGAATAACT
GCTGAGTTGTGAACAGTAAGGTGTATGTGAGGTGCTCGAAAACAAGGTTTCAGGTGACGCCCCCAGAATA
AAATTTGGACGGGGGGTTCAGTGGTGGCATTGTGCTATGACACCAATATAACCCTCACAAACCCCTTGGG
CAATAAATACTAGTGTAGGAATGAAACATTCTGAATATCTTTAACAATAGAAATCCATGGGGTGGGGACA
AGCCGTAAAGACTGGATGTCCATCTCACACGAATTTATGGCTATGGGCAACACATAATCCTAGTGCAATA
TGATACTGGGGTTATTAAGATGTGTCCCAGGCAGGGACCAAGACAGGTGAACCATGTTGTTACACTCTAT
TTGTAACAAGGGGAAAGAGAGTGGACGCCGACAGCAGCGGACTCCACTGGTTGTCTCTAACACCCCCGAA
AATTAAACGGGGCTCCACGCCAATGGGGCCCATAAACAAAGACAAGTGGCCACTCTTTTTTTTGAAATTG
TGGAGTGGGGGCACGCGTCAGCCCCCACACGCCGCCCTGCGGTTTTGGACTGTAAAATAAGGGTGTAATA
ACTTGGCTGATTGTAACCCCGCTAACCACTGCGGTCAAACCACTTGCCCACAAAACCACTAATGGCACCC
CGGGGAATACCTGCATAAGTAGGTGGGCGGGCCAAGATAGGGGCGCGATTGCTGCGATCTGGAGGACAAA
TTACACACACTTGCGCCTGAGCGCCAAGCACAGGGTTGTTGGTCCTCATATTCACGAGGTCGCTGAGAGC
ACGGTGGGCTAATGTTGCCATGGGTAGCATATACTACCCAAATATCTGGATAGCATATGCTATCCTAATC
TATATCTGGGTAGCATAGGCTATCCTAATCTATATCTGGGTAGCATATGCTATCCTAATCTATATCTGGG
TAGTATATGCTATCCTAATTTATATCTGGGTAGCATAGGCTATCCTAATCTATATCTGGGTAGCATATGC
TATCCTAATCTATATCTGGGTAGTATATGCTATCCTAATCTGTATCCGGGTAGCATATGCTATCCTAATA
GAGATTAGGGTAGTATATGCTATCCTAATTTATATCTGGGTAGCATATACTACCCAAATATCTGGATAGC
ATATGCTATCCTAATCTATATCTGGGTAGCATATGCTATCCTAATCTATATCTGGGTAGCATAGGCTATC
CTAATCTATATCTGGGTAGCATATGCTATCCTAATCTATATCTGGGTAGTATATGCTATCCTAATTTATA
TCTGGGTAGCATAGGCTATCCTAATCTATATCTGGGTAGCATATGCTATCCTAATCTATATCTGGGTAGT
ATATGCTATCCTAATCTGTATCCGGGTAGCATATGCTATCCTCATGCATATACAGTCAGCATATGATACC
CAGTAGTAGAGTGGGAGTGCTATCCTTTGCATATGCCGCCACCTCCCAAGGGGGCGTGAATTTTCGCTGC
TTGTCCTTTTCCTGCTGGTTGCTCCCATTCTTAGGTGAATTTAAGGAGGCCAGGCTAAAGCCGTCGCATG
TCTGATTGCTCACCAGGTAAATGTCGCTAATGTTTTCCAACGCGAGAAGGTGTTGAGCGCGGAGCTGAGT
GACGTGACAACATGGGTATGCCCAATTGCCCCATGTTGGGAGGACGAAAATGGTGACAAGACAGATGGCC
AGAAATACACCAACAGCACGCATGATGTCTACTGGGGATTTATTCTTTAGTGCGGGGGAATACACGGCTT
TTAATACGATTGAGGGCGTCTCCTAACAAGTTACATCACTCCTGCCCTTCCTCACCCTCATCTCCATCAC
CTCCTTCATCTCCGTCATCTCCGTCATCACCCTCCGCGGCAGCCCCTTCCACCATAGGTGGAAACCAGGG
AGGCAAATCTACTCCATCGTCAAAGCTGCACACAGTCACCCTGATATTGCAGGTAGGAGCGGGCTTTGTC
ATAACAAGGTCCTTAATCGCATCCTTCAAAACCTCAGCAAATATATGAGTTTGTAAAAAGACCATGAAAT
AACAGACAATGGACTCCCTTAGCGGGCCAGGTTGTGGGCCGGGTCCAGGGGCCATTCCAAAGGGGAGACG
ACTCAATGGTGTAAGACGACATTGTGGAATAGCAAGGGCAGTTCCTCGCCTTAGGTTGTAAAGGGAGGTC
TTACTACCTCCATATACGAACACACCGGCGACCCAAGTTCCTTCGTCGGTAGTCCTTTCTACGTGACTCC
TAGCCAGGAGAGCTCTTAAACCTTCTGCAATGTTCTCAAATTTCGGGTTGGAACCTCCTTGACCACGATG
CTTTCCAAACCACCCTCCTTTTTTGCGCCTGCCTCCATCACCCTGACCCCGGGGTCCAGTGCTTGGGCCT
TCTCCTGGGTCATCTGCGGGGCCCTGCTCTATCGCTCCCGGGGGCACGTCAGGCTCACCATCTGGGCCAC
CTTCTTGGTGGTATTCAAAATAATCGGCTTCCCCTACAGGGTGGAAAAATGGCCTTCTACCTGGAGGGGG
CCTGCGCGGTGGAGACCCGGATGATGATGACTGACTACTGGGACTCCTGGGCCTCTTTTCTCCACGTCCA
CGACCTCTCCCCCTGGCTCTTTCACGACTTCCCCCCCTGGCTCTTTCACGTCCTCTACCCCGGCGGCCTC
CACTACCTCCTCGACCCCGGCCTCCACTACCTCCTCGACCCCGGCCTCCACTGCCTCCTCGACCCCGGCC
TCCACCTCCTGCTCCTGCCCCTCCTGCTCCTGCCCCTCCTCCTGCTCCTGCCCCTCCTGCCCCTCCTGCT
C
